>Addgene plasmid #60750 | bfloGFPc1a | depositor partial sequence | sequence record 97694 | predicted ORF sequence
ATTTTGTTTAACTTTAAGAAGGAGATATACCATGAAACACCACCACCACCACCACCACCACGGTGGTCTG
GTTCCGCGTGGTTCCCATGGCATGCCTCTTCCAACGACTCACGAGGTGCACGTCTATGGCTCTATCAACG
GTGTTGAGTTTGACTTGGTGGGTAGCGGCAAAGGCAACCCGAAGGATGGTTCTGAGGAGATCCAAGTGAA
GTCCACTAAGGGTCCCCTCGGGTTCTCCCCGTACATCGTGGTCCCCAACATCGGGTACGGCTTCCACCAG
TACCTGCCCTTCCCAGACGGGATGTCGCCTTTCCAGGCCGCTGCGGACGATGGCTCGGGGTACGTAGTCC
ATCGTACGATTCAGTTTGAAGACGGCGCCTCGCTGACTGGCAACTACCGATATTCCTACGATGGAGGCCA
CATCAAAGGAGAGTTTCATGTGGTTGGTAGCGGTTTCCCTGCTGACGGTCCCGTGATGACCAAATCGCTC
ACGGCTGTGGATTGGAGCGTGGCTACCATGCTCTTCCCAAACGACACCACCGTTGTCTCCACCATTGACT
GGACTTGCCCTACTACCAGCGGCAAACGCTACCATGCCACGCTGAGGACCAACTACACCTTCGCCAAGCC
GATAGCGGCCACCATCCTCCAGAAGCAGCCGATGTTCGTGTTCCGTAAGACGGAAGTCAAGGCCTCTGAC
GCGGAGATCAACCTTAAGGAGTGGCAGAAGGCTTTCCATGACCTGTGAAAGCTTGCGGCCGCACTCGAGC
ACCACCACCACCACCACTGAGATCCGGCTGCTAACAAAGCCCGAAAGGAAGCTGAGTTGGCTGCTGCCAC
CGCTGAGCAATAACTAGCATAACCCCTTGGGGCCTCTAAACGGGTCTTGAGGGGTTTTTTGCTGAAAGGA
GGAACTATATCCGGATTGGCGAATGGG
[112 nt withheld, positions 938-1049]
