>Addgene plasmid #60750 | bfloGFPc1a | addgene partial sequence | sequence record 100383 | T7 5'-TAATACGACTCACTATAGGG-3'
ATTTTGTTTAACTTTAAGAAGGAGATATACCATGAAACACCACCACCACCACCACCACCACGGTGGTCTG
GTTCCGCGTGGTTCCCATGGCATGCCTCTTCCAACGACTCACGAGGTGCACGTCTATGGCTCTATCAACG
GTGTTGAGTTTGACTTGGTGGGTAGCGGCAAAGGCAACCCGAAGGATGGTTCTGAGGAGATCCAAGTGAA
GTCCACTAAGGGTCCCCTCGGGTTCTCCCCGTACATCGTGGTCCCCAACATCGGGTACGGCTTCCACCAG
TACCTGCCCTTCCCAGACGGGATGTCGCCTTTCCAGGCCGCTGCGGACGATGGCTCGGGGTACGTAGTCC
ATCGTACGATTCAGTTTGAAGACGGCGCCTCGCTGACTGGCAACTACCGATATTCCTACGATGGAGGCCA
CATCAAAGGAGAGTTTCATGTGGTTGGTAGCGGTTTCCCTGCTGACGGTCCCGTGATGACCAAATCGCTC
ACGGCTGTGGATTGGAGCGTGGCTACCATGCTCTTCCCAAACGACACCACCGTTGTCTCCACCATTGACT
GGACTTGCCCTACTACCAGCGGCAAACGCTACCATGCCACGCTGAGGACCAACTACACCTTCGCCAAGCC
GATAGCGGCCACCATCCTCCAGAAGCAGCCGATGTTCGTGTTCCGTAAGACGGAAGTCAAGGCCTCTGAC
GCGGAGATCAACCTTAAGGAGTGGCAGAAGGCTTTCCATGACCTGTGAAAGCTTGCGGCCGCACTCGAGC
ACCACCACCACCACCACTGAGATCCGGCTGCTAACAAAGCCCGAAAGGAAGCTGAGTTGGCTGCTGCCAC
CGCTGAGCAATAACTAGCATAACCCCTTGGGGCCTCTAAACGGGTCT
