>Addgene plasmid #60750 | bfloGFPc1a | addgene partial sequence | sequence record 100384 | T7term 5'-GCTAGTTATTGCTCAGCGG-3'
TAGCAGCCGGATCTCAGTGGTGGTGGTGGTGGTGCTCGAGTGCGGCCGCAAGCTTTCACAGGTCATGGAA
AGCCTTCTGCCACTCCTTAAGGTTGATCTCCGCGTCAGAGGCCTTGACTTCCGTCTTACGGAACACGAAC
ATCGGCTGCTTCTGGAGGATGGTGGCCGCTATCGGCTTGGCGAAGGTGTAGTTGGTCCTCAGCGTGGCAT
GGTAGCGTTTGCCGCTGGTAGTAGGGCAAGTCCAGTCAATGGTGGAGACAACGGTGGTGTCGTTTGGGAA
GAGCATGGTAGCCACGCTCCAATCCACAGCCGTGAGCGATTTGGTCATCACGGGACCGTCAGCAGGGAAA
CCGCTACCAACCACATGAAACTCTCCTTTGATGTGGCCTCCATCGTAGGAATATCGGTAGTTGCCAGTCA
GCGAGGCGCCGTCTTCAAACTGAATCGTACGATGGACTACGTACCCCGAGCCATCGTCCGCAGCGGCCTG
GAAAGGCGACATCCCGTCTGGGAAGGGCAGGTACTGGTGGAAGCCGTACCCGATGTTGGGGACCACGATG
TACGGGGAGAACCCGAGGGGACCCTTAGTGGACTTCACTTGGATCTCCTCAGAACCATCCTTCGGGTTGC
CTTTGCCGCTACCCACCAAGTCAAACTCAACACCGTTGATAGAGCCATAGACGTGCACCTCGTGAGTCGT
TGGAAGAGGCATGCCATGGGAACCACGCGGAACCAGACCACCGTGGTGGTGGTGGTGGTGGTGGTGTTTC
ATGGTATATCTCCTTCTTAAAGTTAAAACA
