[The description below was written by a language model from this plasmid's Addgene catalogue record.]
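Description:
bfloGFPc1a is a bacterial expression plasmid built on the pHIS8 backbone (about 5.3 kb without insert) that carries the coding sequence for GFPc1, a green fluorescent protein from the amphioxus Branchiostoma floridae. It is maintained in E. coli as a low-copy plasmid under kanamycin selection. The record lists a standard cloning strain for propagation and a BL21-type strain for protein production. No feature table is provided, so the origin of replication and other backbone elements are not stated.

The 678 bp GFPc1 insert was placed between the NdeI and HindIII sites, both of which remain intact, so the open reading frame can be excised or exchanged. Transcription is driven by a T7 promoter, which means expression depends on a host that supplies T7 RNA polymerase. The listed T7 terminator sequencing primer suggests that a T7 terminator lies downstream of the insert. The protein is made with an N-terminal eight-histidine tag, which allows purification of the recombinant protein by immobilized metal affinity chromatography. The record does not mention a protease cleavage site between the tag and the protein.

The stated purpose is bacterial expression of amphioxus GFPc1. The associated study compared the spectral and structural properties of bright and dim green fluorescent proteins from amphioxus, so the plasmid is suited to producing purified GFPc1 for spectroscopic, biochemical or structural characterization alongside related family members.
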