Addgene plasmid #60750: bfloGFPc1a
Purpose: Bacterial expression of Amphioxus GFPc1
Depositing lab: Dimitri Deheyn. Depositing organization: University of California, San Diego (UCSD). Publication: Spectral and structural comparison between bright and dim green fluorescent proteins in Amphioxus. Bomati EK, Haley JE, Noel JP, Deheyn DD. Sci Rep. 2014 Jun 27;4:5469. doi: 10.1038/srep05469. PubMed 24968921.
Backbone
  Vector backbone: pHIS8
  Backbone size w/o insert (bp): 5260
  Vector type: Bacterial Expression
Growth in bacteria
  Bacterial resistance: Kanamycin, 50 μg/mL
  Growth temperature: 37°C
  Growth strain: DH5alpha
  Growth instructions: Protein can be expressed in BL21 codon+ cells. It should be grown at 37C for 4 hours followed by 20C for 6 hours.
  Copy number: Low Copy
Gene/Insert
  Gene/Insert name: GFPc1
  Species: Branchiostoma floridae (amphioxus)
  Insert size (bp): 678
  Promoter: T7
  Tag / fusion protein: 8xHIS (N terminal on insert)
  Cloning method: Restriction Enzyme; 5′ cloning site NdeI (not destroyed); 3′ cloning site HindIII (not destroyed)
  Sequencing primers: 5′ T7; 3′ T7-Term
Terms and licenses: Academic/Nonprofit Terms; Industry Terms: Not Available to Industry
How to cite: bfloGFPc1a was a gift from Dimitri Deheyn (Addgene plasmid # 60750 ; http://n2t.net/addgene:60750 ; RRID:Addgene_60750)
